>Addgene plasmid #123281 | pCEP4-CH115gp160-754* | depositor full sequence | sequence record 235247 | pCEP4-CH115gp160-754* sequence 12448 bps
GCCACCATGCCGATGGGCTCCCTTCAACCGCTCGCTACGCTGTATCTTCTCGGCATGTTGGTCGCTAGTG
TGCTGGCTGTCGGTAATCTTTGGGTTACAGTGTACTATGGTGTACCAGTGTGGAGAGAGGCAACCACTAC
TCTTTTCTGTGCTTCCGACGCCAAAGCTTATGACGCGGAAGTTCACAATGTTTGGGCAACGCATGCCTGC
GTACCTACAGACCCCAACCCCCTCGAAATTGATCTCAAAAATGTTACTGAGAACTTTAATATGTGGGAAA
ATAAGATGGTGGATCAAATGCATGAAGATGTAATCAGTCTTTGGGACCAGAGCTTGAAGCCATGCGTGAA
ACTGACGCCCTTGTGTGTGACATTGGAATGCTCTAATGTAACCTTGGAACGGTCAAATGTTTCAAGTAGT
AATGACACCCAGAATAGAACGCACCATGAGTCCATCAAAGAGATGAAAAATTGCAGCTTCAACGCTACCA
CCGAGCTCCGAGATAAAAAGCAAAAGGTGCACGCACTCTTTTATCGCTTGGACATCGTACCGTTGGACGA
GAAGAAAAATAGCAGCGAAAATTCTTCCGAAAGTTACAGGCTCATCAATTGTAATACCAGTGCAATAACA
CAGGCGTGTCCAAAGGTCACTTTCGATCCGATCCCAATCCACTACTGCACTCCAGCAGGATATGCGATAC
TCAAGTGTAAGGACAAGATGTTCAATGGAACCGGACCTTGCCATAATGTGTCAACAGTCCAGTGTACGCA
CGGAATTAAGCCAGTGGTATCTACGCAGCTTCTCTTGAACGGTAGCCTCGCCGAGGGGGAGATAATAATT
CGATCAGAGAACTTGACAGACAATGCAAAGATAATCATAGTACATCTGAATCAATCTGTAGAAATCAACT
GCACACGGCCCTCCAATAACACTAGACAGAGTATCAGAATCGGGCCGGGGCAAACCTTTTACGCCACTGG
AGAGATCATCGGCGACATTAGACAGGCGCACTGTAACATCAGCAGGGCGAGGTGGAATGAAACCCTTCAA
AAGGTGGGTAAAAAACTCGCTGAGCACTTTCAGAATAAGACAATCAAGTTTAACTCATCTTCAGGAGGAG
ATCTCGAAATTACAACTCACAGTTTCAATTGCAGAGGCGAGTTTTTCTATTGCAACACTTCAGGTCTCTT
CAACGGCACATACATGCCCAACGGCACTTTTATCGGGGCCGAAGGCAATTCAACTATAACAATTCCTTGC
CGAATAAAGCAAATCATTAATATGTGGCAAGAAGTAGGCAGAGCCATGTACGCCCCTCCAATCGCTGGCA
ATATAACCTGTAATAGTAATATCACTGGCCTGCTCCTCGTCAGGGACGGGGGTAATATCATTGGGCAAAA
TAATACTGAGACGTTCAGGCCGCTTGGGGGTAACATGAAAGATAATTGGAGAAGTGAACTTTATAAATAT
AAGGTAGTGGAAATAAAGCCCTTGGGCATAGCTCCCACCGACGCGAAGCGGAGGGTCGTAGAACGAGAGA
AGCGCGCGGTGGGTTTGGGTGCCGTATTTCTGGGATTCCTTGGAGCCGCTGGATCCACAATGGGGGCGGC
GTCTCTCACGCTCACAGTTCAAGCGAGGCAACTTCTGAGTGGAATCGTACAGCAACAGAACAACCTGCTT
AGAGCGATCGAAGCTCAGCAGCATTTGCTTCAATTGACTGTATGGGGGATCAAGCAGCTGCAGGCCAGGG
TGCTTGCCATTGAGCGGTACTTGCAAGACCAGCAATTGCTGGGGATCTGGGGTTGTAGCGGAAAACTTAT
TTGCACGACCGCCGTACCGTGGAACGATTCATGGAGCAACAAGTCCTTGACAGACATCTGGAACGGCACG
ACATGGATGCAATGGGATAAGGAGATTAGCACATACACCGACATCATATATTCCCTGCTTGAAGACTCAC
AGATTCAACAGGAAAAGAATGAGAAGGACCTGTTGGCTCTGGACTCATGGAAAAATTTGTGGAATTGGTT
CTCCATCACAAACTGGCTGTGGTATATTAAGATATTCATAATGATTGTAGGGGGGCTTATCGGCTTGCGC
ATTATTTTTGCTGTGCTCTCCATAGTGAATCGGGTAAGGCAAGGATACTCCCCGCTCTCCTTCCAGACAC
TTATACCTAATAGCGGCGGTCCTGACCGGTTGGGTCGCATTGAAGAAGAAGGCGGCGAACAGGACAAAGA
CAGATCCATCCGCCTCGTATCTGGATTCCTCTAATGACTCGAGGCCGGCAAGGCCGGATCCAGACATGAT
AAGATACATTGATGAGTTTGGACAAACCACAACTAGAATGCAGTGAAAAAAATGCTTTATTTGTGAAATT
TGTGATGCTATTGCTTTATTTGTAACCATTATAAGCTGCAATAAACAAGTTAACAACAACAATTGCATTC
ATTTTATGTTTCAGGTTCAGGGGGAGGTGTGGGAGGTTTTTTAAAGCAAGTAAAACCTCTACAAATGTGG
TATGGCTGATTATGATCCGGCTGCCTCGCGCGTTTCGGTGATGACGGTGAAAACCTCTGACACATGCAGC
TCCCGGAGACGGTCACAGCTTGTCTGTAAGCGGATGCCGGGAGCAGACAAGCCCGTCAGGGCGCGTCAGC
GGGTGTTGGCGGGTGTCGGGGCGCAGCCATGAGGTCGACTCTAGAGGATCGATCCCCGCCCCGGACGAAC
TAAACCTGACTACGACATCTCTGCCCCTTCTTCGCGGGGCAGTGCATGTAATCCCTTCAGTTGGTTGGTA
CAACTTGCCAACTGGGCCCTGTTCCACATGTGACACGGGGGGGGACCAAACACAAAGGGGTTCTCTGACT
GTAGTTGACATCCTTATAAATGGATGTGCACATTTGCCAACACTGAGTGGCTTTCATCCTGGAGCAGACT
TTGCAGTCTGTGGACTGCAACACAACATTGCCTTTATGTGTAACTCTTGGCTGAAGCTCTTACACCAATG
CTGGGGGACATGTACCTCCCAGGGGCCCAGGAAGACTACGGGAGGCTACACCAACGTCAATCAGAGGGGC
CTGTGTAGCTACCGATAAGCGGACCCTCAAGAGGGCATTAGCAATAGTGTTTATAAGGCCCCCTTGTTAA
CCCTAAACGGGTAGCATATGCTTCCCGGGTAGTAGTATATACTATCCAGACTAACCCTAATTCAATAGCA
TATGTTACCCAACGGGAAGCATATGCTATCGAATTAGGGTTAGTAAAAGGGTCCTAAGGAACAGCGATAT
CTCCCACCCCATGAGCTGTCACGGTTTTATTTACATGGGGTCAGGATTCCACGAGGGTAGTGAACCATTT
TAGTCACAAGGGCAGTGGCTGAAGATCAAGGAGCGGGCAGTGAACTCTCCTGAATCTTCGCCTGCTTCTT
CATTCTCCTTCGTTTAGCTAATAGAATAACTGCTGAGTTGTGAACAGTAAGGTGTATGTGAGGTGCTCGA
AAACAAGGTTTCAGGTGACGCCCCCAGAATAAAATTTGGACGGGGGGTTCAGTGGTGGCATTGTGCTATG
ACACCAATATAACCCTCACAAACCCCTTGGGCAATAAATACTAGTGTAGGAATGAAACATTCTGAATATC
TTTAACAATAGAAATCCATGGGGTGGGGACAAGCCGTAAAGACTGGATGTCCATCTCACACGAATTTATG
GCTATGGGCAACACATAATCCTAGTGCAATATGATACTGGGGTTATTAAGATGTGTCCCAGGCAGGGACC
AAGACAGGTGAACCATGTTGTTACACTCTATTTGTAACAAGGGGAAAGAGAGTGGACGCCGACAGCAGCG
GACTCCACTGGTTGTCTCTAACACCCCCGAAAATTAAACGGGGCTCCACGCCAATGGGGCCCATAAACAA
AGACAAGTGGCCACTCTTTTTTTTGAAATTGTGGAGTGGGGGCACGCGTCAGCCCCCACACGCCGCCCTG
CGGTTTTGGACTGTAAAATAAGGGTGTAATAACTTGGCTGATTGTAACCCCGCTAACCACTGCGGTCAAA
CCACTTGCCCACAAAACCACTAATGGCACCCCGGGGAATACCTGCATAAGTAGGTGGGCGGGCCAAGATA
GGGGCGCGATTGCTGCGATCTGGAGGACAAATTACACACACTTGCGCCTGAGCGCCAAGCACAGGGTTGT
TGGTCCTCATATTCACGAGGTCGCTGAGAGCACGGTGGGCTAATGTTGCCATGGGTAGCATATACTACCC
AAATATCTGGATAGCATATGCTATCCTAATCTATATCTGGGTAGCATAGGCTATCCTAATCTATATCTGG
GTAGCATATGCTATCCTAATCTATATCTGGGTAGTATATGCTATCCTAATTTATATCTGGGTAGCATAGG
CTATCCTAATCTATATCTGGGTAGCATATGCTATCCTAATCTATATCTGGGTAGTATATGCTATCCTAAT
CTGTATCCGGGTAGCATATGCTATCCTAATAGAGATTAGGGTAGTATATGCTATCCTAATTTATATCTGG
GTAGCATATACTACCCAAATATCTGGATAGCATATGCTATCCTAATCTATATCTGGGTAGCATATGCTAT
CCTAATCTATATCTGGGTAGCATAGGCTATCCTAATCTATATCTGGGTAGCATATGCTATCCTAATCTAT
ATCTGGGTAGTATATGCTATCCTAATTTATATCTGGGTAGCATAGGCTATCCTAATCTATATCTGGGTAG
CATATGCTATCCTAATCTATATCTGGGTAGTATATGCTATCCTAATCTGTATCCGGGTAGCATATGCTAT
CCTCATGCATATACAGTCAGCATATGATACCCAGTAGTAGAGTGGGAGTGCTATCCTTTGCATATGCCGC
CACCTCCCAAGGGGGCGTGAATTTTCGCTGCTTGTCCTTTTCCTGCTGGTTGCTCCCATTCTTAGGTGAA
TTTAAGGAGGCCAGGCTAAAGCCGTCGCATGTCTGATTGCTCACCAGGTAAATGTCGCTAATGTTTTCCA
ACGCGAGAAGGTGTTGAGCGCGGAGCTGAGTGACGTGACAACATGGGTATGCCCAATTGCCCCATGTTGG
GAGGACGAAAATGGTGACAAGACAGATGGCCAGAAATACACCAACAGCACGCATGATGTCTACTGGGGAT
TTATTCTTTAGTGCGGGGGAATACACGGCTTTTAATACGATTGAGGGCGTCTCCTAACAAGTTACATCAC
TCCTGCCCTTCCTCACCCTCATCTCCATCACCTCCTTCATCTCCGTCATCTCCGTCATCACCCTCCGCGG
CAGCCCCTTCCACCATAGGTGGAAACCAGGGAGGCAAATCTACTCCATCGTCAAAGCTGCACACAGTCAC
CCTGATATTGCAGGTAGGAGCGGGCTTTGTCATAACAAGGTCCTTAATCGCATCCTTCAAAACCTCAGCA
AATATATGAGTTTGTAAAAAGACCATGAAATAACAGACAATGGACTCCCTTAGCGGGCCAGGTTGTGGGC
CGGGTCCAGGGGCCATTCCAAAGGGGAGACGACTCAATGGTGTAAGACGACATTGTGGAATAGCAAGGGC
AGTTCCTCGCCTTAGGTTGTAAAGGGAGGTCTTACTACCTCCATATACGAACACACCGGCGACCCAAGTT
CCTTCGTCGGTAGTCCTTTCTACGTGACTCCTAGCCAGGAGAGCTCTTAAACCTTCTGCAATGTTCTCAA
ATTTCGGGTTGGAACCTCCTTGACCACGATGCTTTCCAAACCACCCTCCTTTTTTGCGCCTGCCTCCATC
ACCCTGACCCCGGGGTCCAGTGCTTGGGCCTTCTCCTGGGTCATCTGCGGGGCCCTGCTCTATCGCTCCC
GGGGGCACGTCAGGCTCACCATCTGGGCCACCTTCTTGGTGGTATTCAAAATAATCGGCTTCCCCTACAG
GGTGGAAAAATGGCCTTCTACCTGGAGGGGGCCTGCGCGGTGGAGACCCGGATGATGATGACTGACTACT
GGGACTCCTGGGCCTCTTTTCTCCACGTCCACGACCTCTCCCCCTGGCTCTTTCACGACTTCCCCCCCTG
GCTCTTTCACGTCCTCTACCCCGGCGGCCTCCACTACCTCCTCGACCCCGGCCTCCACTACCTCCTCGAC
CCCGGCCTCCACTGCCTCCTCGACCCCGGCCTCCACCTCCTGCTCCTGCCCCTCCTGCTCCTGCCCCTCC
TCCTGCTCCTGCCCCTCCTGCCCCTCCTGCTCCTGCCCCTCCTGCCCCTCCTGCTCCTGCCCCTCCTGCC
CCTCCTGCTCCTGCCCCTCCTGCCCCTCCTCCTGCTCCTGCCCCTCCTGCCCCTCCTCCTGCTCCTGCCC
CTCCTGCCCCTCCTGCTCCTGCCCCTCCTGCCCCTCCTGCTCCTGCCCCTCCTGCCCCTCCTGCTCCTGC
CCCTCCTGCTCCTGCCCCTCCTGCTCCTGCCCCTCCTGCTCCTGCCCCTCCTGCCCCTCCTGCCCCTCCT
CCTGCTCCTGCCCCTCCTGCTCCTGCCCCTCCTGCCCCTCCTGCCCCTCCTGCTCCTGCCCCTCCTCCTG
CTCCTGCCCCTCCTGCCCCTCCTGCCCCTCCTCCTGCTCCTGCCCCTCCTGCCCCTCCTCCTGCTCCTGC
CCCTCCTCCTGCTCCTGCCCCTCCTGCCCCTCCTGCCCCTCCTCCTGCTCCTGCCCCTCCTGCCCCTCCT
CCTGCTCCTGCCCCTCCTCCTGCTCCTGCCCCTCCTGCCCCTCCTGCCCCTCCTCCTGCTCCTGCCCCTC
CTCCTGCTCCTGCCCCTCCTGCCCCTCCTGCCCCTCCTGCCCCTCCTCCTGCTCCTGCCCCTCCTCCTGC
TCCTGCCCCTCCTGCTCCTGCCCCTCCCGCTCCTGCTCCTGCTCCTGTTCCACCGTGGGTCCCTTTGCAG
CCAATGCAACTTGGACGTTTTTGGGGTCTCCGGACACCATCTCTATGTCTTGGCCCTGATCCTGAGCCGC
CCGGGGCTCCTGGTCTTCCGCCTCCTCGTCCTCGTCCTCTTCCCCGTCCTCGTCCATGGTTATCACCCCC
TCTTCTTTGAGGTCCACTGCCGCCGGAGCCTTCTGGTCCAGATGTGTCTCCCTTCTCTCCTAGGCCATTT
CCAGGTCCTGTACCTGGCCCCTCGTCAGACATGATTCACACTAAAAGAGATCAATAGACATCTTTATTAG
ACGACGCTCAGTGAATACAGGGAGTGCAGACTCCTGCCCCCTCCAACAGCCCCCCCACCCTCATCCCCTT
CATGGTCGCTGTCAGACAGATCCAGGTCTGAAAATTCCCCATCCTCCGAACCATCCTCGTCCTCATCACC
AATTACTCGCAGCCCGGAAAACTCCCGCTGAACATCCTCAAGATTTGCGTCCTGAGCCTCAAGCCAGGCC
TCAAATTCCTCGTCCCCCTTTTTGCTGGACGGTAGGGATGGGGATTCTCGGGACCCCTCCTCTTCCTCTT
CAAGGTCACCAGACAGAGATGCTACTGGGGCAACGGAAGAAAAGCTGGGTGCGGCCTGTGAGGATCAGCT
TATCGATGATAAGCTGTCAAACATGAGAATTCTTGAAGACGAAAGGGCCTCGTGATACGCCTATTTTTAT
AGGTTAATGTCATGATAATAATGGTTTCTTAGACGTCAGGTGGCACTTTTCGGGGAAATGTGCGCGGAAC
CCCTATTTGTTTATTTTTCTAAATACATTCAAATATGTATCCGCTCATGAGACAATAACCCTGATAAATG
CTTCAATAATATTGAAAAAGGAAGAGTATGAGTATTCAACATTTCCGTGTCGCCCTTATTCCCTTTTTTG
CGGCATTTTGCCTTCCTGTTTTTGCTCACCCAGAAACGCTGGTGAAAGTAAAAGATGCTGAAGATCAGTT
GGGTGCACGAGTGGGTTACATCGAACTGGATCTCAACAGCGGTAAGATCCTTGAGAGTTTTCGCCCCGAA
GAACGTTTTCCAATGATGAGCACTTTTAAAGTTCTGCTATGTGGCGCGGTATTATCCCGTGTTGACGCCG
GGCAAGAGCAACTCGGTCGCCGCATACACTATTCTCAGAATGACTTGGTTGAGTACTCACCAGTCACAGA
AAAGCATCTTACGGATGGCATGACAGTAAGAGAATTATGCAGTGCTGCCATAACCATGAGTGATAACACT
GCGGCCAACTTACTTCTGACAACGATCGGAGGACCGAAGGAGCTAACCGCTTTTTTGCACAACATGGGGG
ATCATGTAACTCGCCTTGATCGTTGGGAACCGGAGCTGAATGAAGCCATACCAAACGACGAGCGTGACAC
CACGATGCCTGCAGCAATGGCAACAACGTTGCGCAAACTATTAACTGGCGAACTACTTACTCTAGCTTCC
CGGCAACAATTAATAGACTGGATGGAGGCGGATAAAGTTGCAGGACCACTTCTGCGCTCGGCCCTTCCGG
CTGGCTGGTTTATTGCTGATAAATCTGGAGCCGGTGAGCGTGGGTCTCGCGGTATCATTGCAGCACTGGG
GCCAGATGGTAAGCCCTCCCGTATCGTAGTTATCTACACGACGGGGAGTCAGGCAACTATGGATGAACGA
AATAGACAGATCGCTGAGATAGGTGCCTCACTGATTAAGCATTGGTAACTGTCAGACCAAGTTTACTCAT
ATATACTTTAGATTGATTTAAAACTTCATTTTTAATTTAAAAGGATCTAGGTGAAGATCCTTTTTGATAA
TCTCATGACCAAAATCCCTTAACGTGAGTTTTCGTTCCACTGAGCGTCAGACCCCGTAGAAAAGATCAAA
GGATCTTCTTGAGATCCTTTTTTTCTGCGCGTAATCTGCTGCTTGCAAACAAAAAAACCACCGCTACCAG
CGGTGGTTTGTTTGCCGGATCAAGAGCTACCAACTCTTTTTCCGAAGGTAACTGGCTTCAGCAGAGCGCA
GATACCAAATACTGTCCTTCTAGTGTAGCCGTAGTTAGGCCACCACTTCAAGAACTCTGTAGCACCGCCT
ACATACCTCGCTCTGCTAATCCTGTTACCAGTGGCTGCTGCCAGTGGCGATAAGTCGTGTCTTACCGGGT
TGGACTCAAGACGATAGTTACCGGATAAGGCGCAGCGGTCGGGCTGAACGGGGGGTTCGTGCACACAGCC
CAGCTTGGAGCGAACGACCTACACCGAACTGAGATACCTACAGCGTGAGCTATGAGAAAGCGCCACGCTT
CCCGAAGGGAGAAAGGCGGACAGGTATCCGGTAAGCGGCAGGGTCGGAACAGGAGAGCGCACGAGGGAGC
TTCCAGGGGGAAACGCCTGGTATCTTTATAGTCCTGTCGGGTTTCGCCACCTCTGACTTGAGCGTCGATT
TTTGTGATGCTCGTCAGGGGGGCGGAGCCTATGGAAAAACGCCAGCAACGCGGCCTTTTTACGGTTCCTG
GCCTTTTGCTGGCCTTGAAGCTGTCCCTGATGGTCGTCATCTACCTGCCTGGACAGCATGGCCTGCAACG
CGGGCATCCCGATGCCGCCGGAAGCGAGAAGAATCATAATGGGGAAGGCCATCCAGCCTCGCGTCGCGAA
CGCCAGCAAGACGTAGCCCAGCGCGTCGGCCCCGAGATGCGCCGCGTGCGGCTGCTGGAGATGGCGGACG
CGATGGATATGTTCTGCCAAGGGTTGGTTTGCGCATTCACAGTTCTCCGCAAGAATTGATTGGCTCCAAT
TCTTGGAGTGGTGAATCCGTTAGCGAGGTGCCGCCCTGCTTCATCCCCGTGGCCCGTTGCTCGCGTTTGC
TGGCGGTGTCCCCGGAAGAAATATATTTGCATGTCTTTAGTTCTATGATGACACAAACCCCGCCCAGCGT
CTTGTCATTGGCGAATTCGAACACGCAGATGCAGTCGGGGCGGCGCGGTCCGAGGTCCACTTCGCATATT
AAGGTGACGCGTGTGGCCTCGAACACCGAGCGACCCTGCAGCGACCCGCTTAACAGCGTCAACAGCGTGC
CGCAGATCCCGGGGGGCAATGAGATATGAAAAAGCCTGAACTCACCGCGACGTCTGTCGAGAAGTTTCTG
ATCGAAAAGTTCGACAGCGTCTCCGACCTGATGCAGCTCTCGGAGGGCGAAGAATCTCGTGCTTTCAGCT
TCGATGTAGGAGGGCGTGGATATGTCCTGCGGGTAAATAGCTGCGCCGATGGTTTCTACAAAGATCGTTA
TGTTTATCGGCACTTTGCATCGGCCGCGCTCCCGATTCCGGAAGTGCTTGACATTGGGGAATTCAGCGAG
AGCCTGACCTATTGCATCTCCCGCCGTGCACAGGGTGTCACGTTGCAAGACCTGCCTGAAACCGAACTGC
CCGCTGTTCTGCAGCCGGTCGCGGAGGCCATGGATGCGATCGCTGCGGCCGATCTTAGCCAGACGAGCGG
GTTCGGCCCATTCGGACCGCAAGGAATCGGTCAATACACTACATGGCGTGATTTCATATGCGCGATTGCT
GATCCCCATGTGTATCACTGGCAAACTGTGATGGACGACACCGTCAGTGCGTCCGTCGCGCAGGCTCTCG
ATGAGCTGATGCTTTGGGCCGAGGACTGCCCCGAAGTCCGGCACCTCGTGCACGCGGATTTCGGCTCCAA
CAATGTCCTGACGGACAATGGCCGCATAACAGCGGTCATTGACTGGAGCGAGGCGATGTTCGGGGATTCC
CAATACGAGGTCGCCAACATCTTCTTCTGGAGGCCGTGGTTGGCTTGTATGGAGCAGCAGACGCGCTACT
TCGAGCGGAGGCATCCGGAGCTTGCAGGATCGCCGCGGCTCCGGGCGTATATGCTCCGCATTGGTCTTGA
CCAACTCTATCAGAGCTTGGTTGACGGCAATTTCGATGATGCAGCTTGGGCGCAGGGTCGATGCGACGCA
ATCGTCCGATCCGGAGCCGGGACTGTCGGGCGTACACAAATCGCCCGCAGAAGCGCGGCCGTCTGGACCG
ATGGCTGTGTAGAAGTACTCGCCGATAGTGGAAACCGACGCCCCAGCACTCGTCCGGATCGGGAGATGGG
GGAGGCTAACTGAAACACGGAAGGAGACAATACCGGAAGGAACCCGCGCTATGACGGCAATAAAAAGACA
GAATAAAACGCACGGGTGTTGGGTCGTTTGTTCATAAACGCGGGGTTCGGTCCCAGGGCTGGCACTCTGT
CGATACCCCACCGAGACCCCATTGGGGCCAATACGCCCGCGTTTCTTCCTTTTCCCCACCCCACCCCCCA
AGTTCGGGTGAAGGCCCAGGGCTCGCAGCCAACGTCGGGGCGGCAGGCCCTGCCATAGCCACTGGCCCCG
TGGGTTAGGGACGGGGTCCCCCATGGGGAATGGTTTATGGTTCGTGGGGGTTATTATTTTGGGCGTTGCG
TGGGGTCAGGTCCACGACTGGACTGAGCAGACAGACCCATGGTTTTTGGATGGCCTGGGCATGGACCGCA
TGTACTGGCGCGACACGAACACCGGGCGTCTGTGGCTGCCAAACACCCCCGACCCCCAAAAACCACCGCG
CGGATTTCTGGCGTGCCAAGCTAGTCGACCAATTCTCATGTTTGACAGCTTATCATCGCAGATCCGGGCA
ACGTTGTTGCCATTGCTGCAGGCGCAGAACTGGTAGGTATGGAAGATCTATACATTGAATCAATATTGGC
AATTAGCCATATTAGTCATTGGTTATATAGCATAAATCAATATTGGCTATTGGCCATTGCATACGTTGTA
TCTATATCATAATATGTACATTTATATTGGCTCATGTCCAATATGACCGCCATGTTGACATTGATTATTG
ACTAGTTATTAATAGTAATCAATTACGGGGTCATTAGTTCATAGCCCATATATGGAGTTCCGCGTTACAT
AACTTACGGTAAATGGCCCGCCTGGCTGACCGCCCAACGACCCCCGCCCATTGACGTCAATAATGACGTA
TGTTCCCATAGTAACGCCAATAGGGACTTTCCATTGACGTCAATGGGTGGAGTATTTACGGTAAACTGCC
CACTTGGCAGTACATCAAGTGTATCATATGCCAAGTCCGCCCCCTATTGACGTCAATGACGGTAAATGGC
CCGCCTGGCATTATGCCCAGTACATGACCTTACGGGACTTTCCTACTTGGCAGTACATCTACGTATTAGT
CATCGCTATTACCATGGTGATGCGGTTTTGGCAGTACACCAATGGGCGTGGATAGCGGTTTGACTCACGG
GGATTTCCAAGTCTCCACCCCATTGACGTCAATGGGAGTTTGTTTTGGCACCAAAATCAACGGGACTTTC
CAAAATGTCGTAATAACCCCGCCCCGTTGACGCAAATGGGCGGTAGGCGTGTACGGTGGGAGGTCTATAT
AAGCAGAGCTCGTTTAGTGAACCGTCAGATCTCTAGAAGCTGGGTACCAGCTGCTAGC
Features (pLannotate 1.2.2; 22 found; start..end, strand, type, name):
     46..2271    +  CDS            env (fragment): ENV_HV1Y2 - Experimental evidence at protein level: Swiss-Prot protein existence level 1. [Transmembrane protein gp41]: Acts as a class I viral fusion protein. Under the current model, the protein has at least 3 conformational states: pre-fusion native state, pre-hairpin intermediate state, and post-fusion hairpin state. During fusion of viral and target intracellular membranes, the coiled coil regions (heptad repeats) assume a trimer-of-hairpins structure, positioning the fusion peptide in close proximity to the C-terminal region of the ectodomain. The formation of this structure appears to d
   2297..2431    -  polyA_signal   SV40 poly(A) signal: SV40 polyadenylation signal
   2454..2537    -  CDS            large T antigen (fragment): large T antigen from SV40 (simian virus 40)
   2540..2580    +  CDS            rop (fragment): Rop protein, which maintains plasmids at low copy number; rop
   2692..2710    -  misc_feature   MCS (fragment): pUC18/19 multiple cloning site
   3156..4945    -  rep_origin     oriP: Epstein-Barr virus oriP replication origin (Yates et al., 2000)
   4946..5164    -  CDS            gL (fragment): GL_EBVB9 - Experimental evidence at protein level: Swiss-Prot protein existence level 1. The heterodimer glycoprotein H-glycoprotein L is required for the fusion of viral and plasma membranes leading to virus entry into the host cell. Acts as a functional inhibitor of gH and maintains gH in an inhibited form. Upon binding to host integrins, gL dissociates from gH leading to activation of the viral fusion glycoproteins gB and gH. Fusion of EBV with B-lymphocytes requires the additional receptor- binding protein gp42, which forms a complex with gH/gL. The heterodimer gH/gL targets also host EPHA
   5247..7172    -  CDS            EBNA1: Epstein-Barr nuclear antigen 1, also known as EBNA-1 crucial for latent viral infection, and for episomal amplification of vectors containing the oriP origin (Okita et al., 2013)
   7210..7554    -  CDS            BRRF2_EBVB9 (fragment): Protein inferred from homology: Swiss-Prot protein existence level 3. From Epstein-Barr virus (strain B95-8) (HHV-4) (Human herpesvirus 4).
   7557..7580    -  promoter       tet promoter (fragment): E. coli promoter for tetracycline efflux protein gene
   7693..7797    +  promoter       AmpR promoter: bla
   7798..8658    +  CDS            AmpR: β-lactamase; bla; confers resistance to ampicillin, carbenicillin, and related antibiotics
   8829..9417    +  rep_origin     ori: high-copy-number ColE1/pMB1/pBR322/pUC origin of replication
   9463..9621    -  CDS            TcR (fragment): tetracycline efflux protein; tet; confers resistance to tetracycline
   9742..9942    -  CDS            MDV035 (fragment): UL24_GAHVM - Protein inferred from homology: Swiss-Prot protein existence level 3. May play a role in the dispersal of host nucleolin from the nucleolus throughout the nucleus leading to a decrease in ribosome biogenesis. From Gallid herpesvirus 2 (strain Chicken/Md5/ATCC VR-987) (GaHV-2) (Marek's disease herpesvirus type 1).
   9931..9993    +  promoter       Mini-TK promoter: minimal herpes simplex virus (HSV) thymidine kinase promoter
  10036..11073   +  CDS            HygR: hygromycin B phosphotransferase confers resistance to hygromycin
  11115..11163   +  polyA_signal   HSV TK poly(A) signal: herpes simplex virus thymidine kinase polyadenylation signal (Cole and Stacy, 1985)
  11363..11587   +  CDS            gH (fragment): GH_HHV11 - Experimental evidence at protein level: Swiss-Prot protein existence level 1. The heterodimer glycoprotein H-glycoprotein L is required for the fusion of viral and plasma membranes leading to virus entry into the host cell. Following initial binding to host receptor, membrane fusion is mediated by the fusion machinery composed of gB and the heterodimer gH/gL. May also be involved in the fusion between the virion envelope and the outer nuclear membrane during virion morphogenesis. From Human herpesvirus 1 (strain 17) (HHV-1) (Human herpes simplex virus 1).
  11618..11643   -  CDS            bla(M) (fragment): β-lactamase lacking the signal sequence; bla(M); allows cytosolic expression of β-lactamase
  11817..12196   +  enhancer       CMV enhancer: human cytomegalovirus immediate early enhancer
  12198..12397   +  promoter       CMV promoter: human cytomegalovirus (CMV) immediate early promoter
