[The description below was written by a language model from this plasmid's Addgene catalogue record and pLannotate feature annotations shown in this document.]
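Description:
pCEP4-CH115gp160-754* is a 12.4 kb mammalian expression plasmid built on the Invitrogen pCEP4 episomal backbone and carrying the envelope glycoprotein (Env, gp160) of the HIV-1 CH115 isolate. The insert is a codon-optimized synthetic gene of about 2.3 kb cloned between NheI and XhoI sites. It has a CD5 leader peptide at its N terminus, a heterologous secretion signal of the kind commonly used to improve Env entry into the secretory pathway. A premature stop codon at position 754 truncates the C-terminal cytoplasmic tail of gp41. Transcription is driven by the human cytomegalovirus immediate-early enhancer and promoter, which sit just upstream of the Env open reading frame in the circular map, and is terminated by an SV40 polyadenylation signal.

The backbone supplies the Epstein-Barr virus oriP origin together with an EBNA1 coding sequence, which allow the plasmid to replicate and persist as an extrachromosomal episome in permissive primate cells. A hygromycin B phosphotransferase cassette, with an HSV thymidine kinase promoter and poly(A) signal, provides selection in mammalian cells. In E. coli the plasmid is maintained through a high-copy ColE1/pUC-type origin and β-lactamase (ampicillin resistance). Several short annotated fragments are probably backbone remnants or homology hits from automated annotation rather than functional elements; these include pieces of rop, TcR, SV40 large T antigen and assorted herpesvirus genes.

The stated purpose is expression of C-terminally truncated CH115 Env in mammalian cells. The associated publication title points to work on conformational engineering of Env based on mutational tolerance in the CD4- and PG16-bound states, although the record does not describe specific assays for this construct.
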