Addgene plasmid #123281: pCEP4-CH115gp160-754*
Purpose: Mammalian expression plasmid for Env from the CH115 HIV-1 isolate; C-terminal truncation
Depositing lab: Erik Procko. Depositing organization: University of Illinois at Urbana-Champaign. Publication: Conformational engineering of HIV-1 Env based on mutational tolerance in the CD4 and PG16 bound states. Heredia JD, Park J, Choi H, Gill KS, Procko E. J Virol. 2019 Mar 20. pii: JVI.00219-19. doi: 10.1128/JVI.00219-19. PubMed 30894475.
Backbone
  Vector backbone: pCEP4
  Backbone manufacturer: Invitrogen
  Backbone size w/o insert (bp): 10393
  Total vector size (bp): 12448
  Vector type: Mammalian Expression
  Selectable markers: Hygromycin
Growth in bacteria
  Bacterial resistance: Ampicillin, 100 μg/mL
  Growth temperature: 37°C
  Growth strain: DH5alpha
  Copy number: High Copy
Gene/Insert
  Gene/Insert name: HIV-1 (CH115) Env (alt names: gp160; Env)
  Species: Human immunodeficiency virus 1
  Insert size (bp): 2277
  Mutation: Codon-optimized synthetic gene; Premature stop codon at position 754
  GenBank ID: EF117263
  Promoter: CMV
  Tag / fusion protein: CD5 leader peptide (N terminal on insert)
  Cloning method: Restriction Enzyme; 5′ cloning site NheI (not destroyed); 3′ cloning site XhoI (not destroyed)
  Sequencing primers: 5′ CMV_fwd; 3′ EBV_rev
Terms and licenses: Academic/Nonprofit Terms; Industry Terms: Not Available to Industry
How to cite: pCEP4-CH115gp160-754* was a gift from Erik Procko (Addgene plasmid # 123281 ; http://n2t.net/addgene:123281 ; RRID:Addgene_123281)
