>Addgene plasmid #123281 | pCEP4-CH115gp160-754* | addgene partial sequence | sequence record 239702 | Addgene Partial NGS Result
TGCTCCTGTTCCACCGTGGGTCCCTTTGCAGCCAATGCAACTTGGACGTTTTTGGGGTCTCCGGACACCA
TCTCTATGTCTTGGCCCTGATCCTGAGCCGCCCGGGGCTCCTGGTCTTCCGCCTCCTCGTCCTCGTCCTC
TTCCCCGTCCTCGTCCATGGTTATCACCCCCTCTTCTTTGAGGTCCACTGCCGCCGGAGCCTTCTGGTCC
AGATGTGTCTCCCTTCTCTCCTAGGCCATTTCCAGGTCCTGTACCTGGCCCCTCGTCAGACATGATTCAC
ACTAAAAGAGATCAATAGACATCTTTATTAGACGACGCTCAGTGAATACAGGGAGTGCAGACTCCTGCCC
CCTCCAACAGCCCCCCCACCCTCATCCCCTTCATGGTCGCTGTCAGACAGATCCAGGTCTGAAAATTCCC
CATCCTCCGAACCATCCTCGTCCTCATCACCAATTACTCGCAGCCCGGAAAACTCCCGCTGAACATCCTC
AAGATTTGCGTCCTGAGCCTCAAGCCAGGCCTCAAATTCCTCGTCCCCCTTTTTGCTGGACGGTAGGGAT
GGGGATTCTCGGGACCCCTCCTCTTCCTCTTCAAGGTCACCAGACAGAGATGCTACTGGGGCAACGGAAG
AAAAGCTGGGTGCGGCCTGTGAGGATCAGCTTATCGATGATAAGCTGTCAAACATGAGAATTCTTGAAGA
CGAAAGGGCCTCGTGATACGCCTATTTTTATAGGTTAATGTCATGATAATAATGGTTTCTTAGACGTCAG
GTGGCACTTTTCGGGGAAATGTGCGCGGAACCCCTATTTGTTTATTTTTCTAAATACATTCAAATATGTA
TCCGCTCATGAGACAATAACCCTGATAAATGCTTCAATAATATTGAAAAAGGAAGAGTATGAGTATTCAA
CATTTCCGTGTCGCCCTTATTCCCTTTTTTGCGGCATTTTGCCTTCCTGTTTTTGCTCACCCAGAAACGC
TGGTGAAAGTAAAAGATGCTGAAGATCAGTTGGGTGCACGAGTGGGTTACATCGAACTGGATCTCAACAG
CGGTAAGATCCTTGAGAGTTTTCGCCCCGAAGAACGTTTTCCAATGATGAGCACTTTTAAAGTTCTGCTA
TGTGGCGCGGTATTATCCCGTGTTGACGCCGGGCAAGAGCAACTCGGTCGCCGCATACACTATTCTCAGA
ATGACTTGGTTGAGTACTCACCAGTCACAGAAAAGCATCTTACGGATGGCATGACAGTAAGAGAATTATG
CAGTGCTGCCATAACCATGAGTGATAACACTGCGGCCAACTTACTTCTGACAACGATCGGAGGACCGAAG
GAGCTAACCGCTTTTTTGCACAACATGGGGGATCATGTAACTCGCCTTGATCGTTGGGAACCGGAGCTGA
ATGAAGCCATACCAAACGACGAGCGTGACACCACGATGCCTGCAGCAATGGCAACAACGTTGCGCAAACT
ATTAACTGGCGAACTACTTACTCTAGCTTCCCGGCAACAATTAATAGACTGGATGGAGGCGGATAAAGTT
GCAGGACCACTTCTGCGCTCGGCCCTTCCGGCTGGCTGGTTTATTGCTGATAAATCTGGAGCCGGTGAGC
GTGGGTCTCGCGGTATCATTGCAGCACTGGGGCCAGATGGTAAGCCCTCCCGTATCGTAGTTATCTACAC
GACGGGGAGTCAGGCAACTATGGATGAACGAAATAGACAGATCGCTGAGATAGGTGCCTCACTGATTAAG
CATTGGTAACTGTCAGACCAAGTTTACTCATATATACTTTAGATTGATTTAAAACTTCATTTTTAATTTA
AAAGGATCTAGGTGAAGATCCTTTTTGATAATCTCATGACCAAAATCCCTTAACGTGAGTTTTCGTTCCA
CTGAGCGTCAGACCCCGTAGAAAAGATCAAAGGATCTTCTTGAGATCCTTTTTTTCTGCGCGTAATCTGC
TGCTTGCAAACAAAAAAACCACCGCTACCAGCGGTGGTTTGTTTGCCGGATCAAGAGCTACCAACTCTTT
TTCCGAAGGTAACTGGCTTCAGCAGAGCGCAGATACCAAATACTGTCCTTCTAGTGTAGCCGTAGTTAGG
CCACCACTTCAAGAACTCTGTAGCACCGCCTACATACCTCGCTCTGCTAATCCTGTTACCAGTGGCTGCT
GCCAGTGGCGATAAGTCGTGTCTTACCGGGTTGGACTCAAGACGATAGTTACCGGATAAGGCGCAGCGGT
CGGGCTGAACGGGGGGTTCGTGCACACAGCCCAGCTTGGAGCGAACGACCTACACCGAACTGAGATACCT
ACAGCGTGAGCTATGAGAAAGCGCCACGCTTCCCGAAGGGAGAAAGGCGGACAGGTATCCGGTAAGCGGC
AGGGTCGGAACAGGAGAGCGCACGAGGGAGCTTCCAGGGGGAAACGCCTGGTATCTTTATAGTCCTGTCG
GGTTTCGCCACCTCTGACTTGAGCGTCGATTTTTGTGATGCTCGTCAGGGGGGCGGAGCCTATGGAAAAA
CGCCAGCAACGCGGCCTTTTTACGGTTCCTGGCCTTTTGCTGGCCTTGAAGCTGTCCCTGATGGTCGTCA
TCTACCTGCCTGGACAGCATGGCCTGCAACGCGGGCATCCCGATGCCGCCGGAAGCGAGAAGAATCATAA
TGGGGAAGGCCATCCAGCCTCGCGTCGCGAACGCCAGCAAGACGTAGCCCAGCGCGTCGGCCCCGAGATG
CGCCGCGTGCGGCTGCTGGAGATGGCGGACGCGATGGATATGTTCTGCCAAGGGTTGGTTTGCGCATTCA
CAGTTCTCCGCAAGAATTGATTGGCTCCAATTCTTGGAGTGGTGAATCCGTTAGCGAGGTGCCGCCCTGC
TTCATCCCCGTGGCCCGTTGCTCGCGTTTGCTGGCGGTGTCCCCGGAAGAAATATATTTGCATGTCTTTA
GTTCTATGATGACACAAACCCCGCCCAGCGTCTTGTCATTGGCGAATTCGAACACGCAGATGCAGTCGGG
GCGGCGCGGTCCGAGGTCCACTTCGCATATTAAGGTGACGCGTGTGGCCTCGAACACCGAGCGACCCTGC
AGCGACCCGCTTAACAGCGTCAACAGCGTGCCGCAGATCCCGGGGGGCAATGAGATATGAAAAAGCCTGA
ACTCACCGCGACGTCTGTCGAGAAGTTTCTGATCGAAAAGTTCGACAGCGTCTCCGACCTGATGCAGCTC
TCGGAGGGCGAAGAATCTCGTGCTTTCAGCTTCGATGTAGGAGGGCGTGGATATGTCCTGCGGGTAAATA
GCTGCGCCGATGGTTTCTACAAAGATCGTTATGTTTATCGGCACTTTGCATCGGCCGCGCTCCCGATTCC
GGAAGTGCTTGACATTGGGGAATTCAGCGAGAGCCTGACCTATTGCATCTCCCGCCGTGCACAGGGTGTC
ACGTTGCAAGACCTGCCTGAAACCGAACTGCCCGCTGTTCTGCAGCCGGTCGCGGAGGCCATGGATGCGA
TCGCTGCGGCCGATCTTAGCCAGACGAGCGGGTTCGGCCCATTCGGACCGCAAGGAATCGGTCAATACAC
TACATGGCGTGATTTCATATGCGCGATTGCTGATCCCCATGTGTATCACTGGCAAACTGTGATGGACGAC
ACCGTCAGTGCGTCCGTCGCGCAGGCTCTCGATGAGCTGATGCTTTGGGCCGAGGACTGCCCCGAAGTCC
GGCACCTCGTGCACGCGGATTTCGGCTCCAACAATGTCCTGACGGACAATGGCCGCATAACAGCGGTCAT
TGACTGGAGCGAGGCGATGTTCGGGGATTCCCAATACGAGGTCGCCAACATCTTCTTCTGGAGGCCGTGG
TTGGCTTGTATGGAGCAGCAGACGCGCTACTTCGAGCGGAGGCATCCGGAGCTTGCAGGATCGCCGCGGC
TCCGGGCGTATATGCTCCGCATTGGTCTTGACCAACTCTATCAGAGCTTGGTTGACGGCAATTTCGATGA
TGCAGCTTGGGCGCAGGGTCGATGCGACGCAATCGTCCGATCCGGAGCCGGGACTGTCGGGCGTACACAA
ATCGCCCGCAGAAGCGCGGCCGTCTGGACCGATGGCTGTGTAGAAGTACTCGCCGATAGTGGAAACCGAC
GCCCCAGCACTCGTCCGGATCGGGAGATGGGGGAGGCTAACTGAAACACGGAAGGAGACAATACCGGAAG
GAACCCGCGCTATGACGGCAATAAAAAGACAGAATAAAACGCACGGGTGTTGGGTCGTTTGTTCATAAAC
GCGGGGTTCGGTCCCAGGGCTGGCACTCTGTCGATACCCCACCGAGACCCCATTGGGGCCAATACGCCCG
CGTTTCTTCCTTTTCCCCACCCCACCCCCCAAGTTCGGGTGAAGGCCCAGGGCTCGCAGCCAACGTCGGG
GCGGCAGGCCCTGCCATAGCCACTGGCCCCGTGGGTTAGGGACGGGGTCCCCCATGGGGAATGGTTTATG
GTTCGTGGGGGTTATTATTTTGGGCGTTGCGTGGGGTCAGGTCCACGACTGGACTGAGCAGACAGACCCA
TGGTTTTTGGATGGCCTGGGCATGGACCGCATGTACTGGCGCGACACGAACACCGGGCGTCTGTGGCTGC
CAAACACCCCCGACCCCCAAAAACCACCGCGCGGATTTCTGGCGTGCCAAGCTAGTCGACCAATTCTCAT
GTTTGACAGCTTATCATCGCAGATCCGGGCAACGTTGTTGCCATTGCTGCAGGCGCAGAACTGGTAGGTA
TGGAAGATCTATACATTGAATCAATATTGGCAATTAGCCATATTAGTCATTGGTTATATAGCATAAATCA
ATATTGGCTATTGGCCATTGCATACGTTGTATCTATATCATAATATGTACATTTATATTGGCTCATGTCC
AATATGACCGCCATGTTGACATTGATTATTGACTAGTTATTAATAGTAATCAATTACGGGGTCATTAGTT
CATAGCCCATATATGGAGTTCCGCGTTACATAACTTACGGTAAATGGCCCGCCTGGCTGACCGCCCAACG
ACCCCCGCCCATTGACGTCAATAATGACGTATGTTCCCATAGTAACGCCAATAGGGACTTTCCATTGACG
TCAATGGGTGGAGTATTTACGGTAAACTGCCCACTTGGCAGTACATCAAGTGTATCATATGCCAAGTCCG
CCCCCTATTGACGTCAATGACGGTAAATGGCCCGCCTGGCATTATGCCCAGTACATGACCTTACGGGACT
TTCCTACTTGGCAGTACATCTACGTATTAGTCATCGCTATTACCATGGTGATGCGGTTTTGGCAGTACAC
CAATGGGCGTGGATAGCGGTTTGACTCACGGGGATTTCCAAGTCTCCACCCCATTGACGTCAATGGGAGT
TTGTTTTGGCACCAAAATCAACGGGACTTTCCAAAATGTCGTAATAACCCCGCCCCGTTGACGCAAATGG
GCGGTAGGCGTGTACGGTGGGAGGTCTATATAAGCAGAGCTCGTTTAGTGAACCGTCAGATCTCTAGAAG
CTGGGTACCAGCTGCTAGCGCCACCATGCCGATGGGCTCCCTTCAACCGCTCGCTACGCTGTATCTTCTC
GGCATGTTGGTCGCTAGTGTGCTGGCTGTCGGTAATCTTTGGGTTACAGTGTACTATGGTGTACCAGTGT
GGAGAGAGGCAACCACTACTCTTTTCTGTGCTTCCGACGCCAAAGCTTATGACGCGGAAGTTCACAATGT
TTGGGCAACGCATGCCTGCGTACCTACAGACCCCAACCCCCTCGAAATTGATCTCAAAAATGTTACTGAG
AACTTTAATATGTGGGAAAATAAGATGGTGGATCAAATGCATGAAGATGTAATCAGTCTTTGGGACCAGA
GCTTGAAGCCATGCGTGAAACTGACGCCCTTGTGTGTGACATTGGAATGCTCTAATGTAACCTTGGAACG
GTCAAATGTTTCAAGTAGTAATGACACCCAGAATAGAACGCACCATGAGTCCATCAAAGAGATGAAAAAT
TGCAGCTTCAACGCTACCACCGAGCTCCGAGATAAAAAGCAAAAGGTGCACGCACTCTTTTATCGCTTGG
ACATCGTACCGTTGGACGAGAAGAAAAATAGCAGCGAAAATTCTTCCGAAAGTTACAGGCTCATCAATTG
TAATACCAGTGCAATAACACAGGCGTGTCCAAAGGTCACTTTCGATCCGATCCCAATCCACTACTGCACT
CCAGCAGGATATGCGATACTCAAGTGTAAGGACAAGATGTTCAATGGAACCGGACCTTGCCATAATGTGT
CAACAGTCCAGTGTACGCACGGAATTAAGCCAGTGGTATCTACGCAGCTTCTCTTGAACGGTAGCCTCGC
CGAGGGGGAGATAATAATTCGATCAGAGAACTTGACAGACAATGCAAAGATAATCATAGTACATCTGAAT
CAATCTGTAGAAATCAACTGCACACGGCCCTCCAATAACACTAGACAGAGTATCAGAATCGGGCCGGGGC
AAACCTTTTACGCCACTGGAGAGATCATCGGCGACATTAGACAGGCGCACTGTAACATCAGCAGGGCGAG
GTGGAATGAAACCCTTCAAAAGGTGGGTAAAAAACTCGCTGAGCACTTTCAGAATAAGACAATCAAGTTT
AACTCATCTTCAGGAGGAGATCTCGAAATTACAACTCACAGTTTCAATTGCAGAGGCGAGTTTTTCTATT
GCAACACTTCAGGTCTCTTCAACGGCACATACATGCCCAACGGCACTTTTATCGGGGCCGAAGGCAATTC
AACTATAACAATTCCTTGCCGAATAAAGCAAATCATTAATATGTGGCAAGAAGTAGGCAGAGCCATGTAC
GCCCCTCCAATCGCTGGCAATATAACCTGTAATAGTAATATCACTGGCCTGCTCCTCGTCAGGGACGGGG
GTAATATCATTGGGCAAAATAATACTGAGACGTTCAGGCCGCTTGGGGGTAACATGAAAGATAATTGGAG
AAGTGAACTTTATAAATATAAGGTAGTGGAAATAAAGCCCTTGGGCATAGCTCCCACCGACGCGAAGCGG
AGGGTCGTAGAACGAGAGAAGCGCGCGGTGGGTTTGGGTGCCGTATTTCTGGGATTCCTTGGAGCCGCTG
GATCCACAATGGGGGCGGCGTCTCTCACGCTCACAGTTCAAGCGAGGCAACTTCTGAGTGGAATCGTACA
GCAACAGAACAACCTGCTTAGAGCGATCGAAGCTCAGCAGCATTTGCTTCAATTGACTGTATGGGGGATC
AAGCAGCTGCAGGCCAGGGTGCTTGCCATTGAGCGGTACTTGCAAGACCAGCAATTGCTGGGGATCTGGG
GTTGTAGCGGAAAACTTATTTGCACGACCGCCGTACCGTGGAACGATTCATGGAGCAACAAGTCCTTGAC
AGACATCTGGAACGGCACGACATGGATGCAATGGGATAAGGAGATTAGCACATACACCGACATCATATAT
TCCCTGCTTGAAGACTCACAGATTCAACAGGAAAAGAATGAGAAGGACCTGTTGGCTCTGGACTCATGGA
AAAATTTGTGGAATTGGTTCTCCATCACAAACTGGCTGTGGTATATTAAGATATTCATAATGATTGTAGG
GGGGCTTATCGGCTTGCGCATTATTTTTGCTGTGCTCTCCATAGTGAATCGGGTAAGGCAAGGATACTCC
CCGCTCTCCTTCCAGACACTTATACCTAATAGCGGCGGTCCTGACCGGTTGGGTCGCATTGAAGAAGAAG
GCGGCGAACAGGACAAAGACAGATCCATCCGCCTCGTATCTGGATTCCTCTAATGACTCGAGGCCGGCAA
GGCCGGATCCAGACATGATAAGATACATTGATGAGTTTGGACAAACCACAACTAGAATGCAGTGAAAAAA
ATGCTTTATTTGTGAAATTTGTGATGCTATTGCTTTATTTGTAACCATTATAAGCTGCAATAAACAAGTT
AACAACAACAATTGCATTCATTTTATGTTTCAGGTTCAGGGGGAGGTGTGGGAGGTTTTTTAAAGCAAGT
AAAACCTCTACAAATGTGGTATGGCTGATTATGATCCGGCTGCCTCGCGCGTTTCGGTGATGACGGTGAA
AACCTCTGACACATGCAGCTCCCGGAGACGGTCACAGCTTGTCTGTAAGCGGATGCCGGGAGCAGACAAG
CCCGTCAGGGCGCGTCAGCGGGTGTTGGCGGGTGTCGGGGCGCAGCCATGAGGTCGACTCTAGAGGATCG
ATCCCCGCCCCGGACGAACTAAACCTGACTACGACATCTCTGCCCCTTCTTCGCGGGGCAGTGCATGTAA
TCCCTTCAGTTGGTTGGTACAACTTGCCAACTGGGCCCTGTTCCACATGTGACACGGGGGGGGACCAAAC
ACAAAGGGGTTCTCTGACTGTAGTTGACATCCTTATAAATGGATGTGCACATTTGCCAACACTGAGTGGC
TTTCATCCTGGAGCAGACTTTGCAGTCTGTGGACTGCAACACAACATTGCCTTTATGTGTAACTCTTGGC
TGAAGCTCTTACACCAATGCTGGGGGACATGTACCTCCCAGGGGCCCAGGAAGACTACGGGAGGCTACAC
CAACGTCAATCAGAGGGGCCTGTGTAGCTACCGATAAGCGGACCCTCAAGAGGGCATTAGCAATAGTGTT
TATAAGGCCCCCTTGTTAACCCTAAACGGGTAGCATATGCTTCCCGGGTAGTAGTATATACTATCCAGAC
TAACCCTAATTCAATAGCATATGTTACCCAACGGGAAGCATATGCTATCGAATTAGGGTTAGTAAAAGGG
TCCTAAGGAACAGCGATATCTCCCACCCCATGAGCTGTCACGGTTTTATTTACATGGGGTCAGGATTCCA
CGAGGGTAGTGAACCATTTTAGTCACAAGGGCAGTGGCTGAAGATCAAGGAGCGGGCAGTGAACTCTCCT
GAATCTTCGCCTGCTTCTTCATTCTCCTTCGTTTAGCTAATAGAATAACTGCTGAGTTGTGAACAGTAAG
GTGTATGTGAGGTGCTCGAAAACAAGGTTTCAGGTGACGCCCCCAGAATAAAATTTGGACGGGGGGTTCA
GTGGTGGCATTGTGCTATGACACCAATATAACCCTCACAAACCCCTTGGGCAATAAATACTAGTGTAGGA
ATGAAACATTCTGAATATCTTTAACAATAGAAATCCATGGGGTGGGGACAAGCCGTAAAGACTGGATGTC
CATCTCACACGAATTTATGGCTATGGGCAACACATAATCCTAGTGCAATATGATACTGGGGTTATTAAGA
TGTGTCCCAGGCAGGGACCAAGACAGGTGAACCATGTTGTTACACTCTATTTGTAACAAGGGGAAAGAGA
GTGGACGCCGACAGCAGCGGACTCCACTGGTTGTCTCTAACACCCCCGAAAATTAAACGGGGCTCCACGC
CAATGGGGCCCATAAACAAAGACAAGTGGCCACTCTTTTTTTTGAAATTGTGGAGTGGGGGCACGCGTCA
GCCCCCACACGCCGCCCTGCGGTTTTGGACTGTAAAATAAGGGTGTAATAACTTGGCTGATTGTAACCCC
GCTAACCACTGCGGTCAAACCACTTGCCCACAAAACCACTAATGGCACCCCGGGGAATACCTGCATAAGT
AGGTGGGCGGGCCAAGATAGGGGCGCGATTGCTGCGATCTGGAGGACAAATTACACACACTTGCGCCTGA
GCGCCAAGCACAGGGTTGTTGGTCCTCATATTCACGAGGTCGCTGAGAGCACGGTGGGCTAATGTTGCCA
TGGGTAGCATATACTACCCAAATATCTGGATAGCATATGCTATCCTAATCTATATCTGGGTAGCATAGGC
TATCCTAATCTATATCTGGGTAGCATATGCTATCCTAATCTATATCTGGGTAGTATATGCTATCCTAATT
TATATCTGGGTAGCATAGGCTATCCTAATCTATATCTGGGTAGCATATGCTATCCTAATCTATATCTGGG
TAGTATATGCTATCCTAATCTGTATCCGGGTAGCATATGCTATCCTAATAGAGATTAGGGTAGTATATGC
TATCCTAATTTATATCTGGGTAGCATATACTACCCAAATATCTGGATAGCATATGCTATCCTAATCTATA
TCTGGGTAGCATATGCTATCCTAATCTATATCTGGGTAGCATAGGCTATCCTAATCTATATCTGGGTAGC
ATATGCTATCCTAATCTATATCTGGGTAGTATATGCTATCCTAATTTATATCTGGGTAGCATAGGCTATC
CTAATCTATATCTGGGTAGCATATGCTATCCTAATCTATATCTGGGTAGTATATGCTATCCTAATCTGTA
TCCGGGTAGCATATGCTATCCTCATGCATATACAGTCAGCATATGATACCCAGTAGTAGAGTGGGAGTGC
TATCCTTTGCATATGCCGCCACCTCCCAAGGGGGCGTGAATTTTCGCTGCTTGTCCTTTTCCTGCTGGTT
GCTCCCATTCTTAGGTGAATTTAAGGAGGCCAGGCTAAAGCCGTCGCATGTCTGATTGCTCACCAGGTAA
ATGTCGCTAATGTTTTCCAACGCGAGAAGGTGTTGAGCGCGGAGCTGAGTGACGTGACAACATGGGTATG
CCCAATTGCCCCATGTTGGGAGGACGAAAATGGTGACAAGACAGATGGCCAGAAATACACCAACAGCACG
CATGATGTCTACTGGGGATTTATTCTTTAGTGCGGGGGAATACACGGCTTTTAATACGATTGAGGGCGTC
TCCTAACAAGTTACATCACTCCTGCCCTTCCTCACCCTCATCTCCATCACCTCCTTCATCTCCGTCATCT
CCGTCATCACCCTCCGCGGCAGCCCCTTCCACCATAGGTGGAAACCAGGGAGGCAAATCTACTCCATCGT
CAAAGCTGCACACAGTCACCCTGATATTGCAGGTAGGAGCGGGCTTTGTCATAACAAGGTCCTTAATCGC
ATCCTTCAAAACCTCAGCAAATATATGAGTTTGTAAAAAGACCATGAAATAACAGACAATGGACTCCCTT
AGCGGGCCAGGTTGTGGGCCGGGTCCAGGGGCCATTCCAAAGGGGAGACGACTCAATGGTGTAAGACGAC
ATTGTGGAATAGCAAGGGCAGTTCCTCGCCTTAGGTTGTAAAGGGAGGTCTTACTACCTCCATATACGAA
CACACCGGCGACCCAAGTTCCTTCGTCGGTAGTCCTTTCTACGTGACTCCTAGCCAGGAGAGCTCTTAAA
CCTTCTGCAATGTTCTCAAATTTCGGGTTGGAACCTCCTTGACCACGATGCTTTCCAAACCACCCTCCTT
TTTTGCGCCTGCCTCCATCACCCTGACCCCGGGGTCCAGTGCTTGGGCCTTCTCCTGGGTCATCTGCGGG
GCCCTGCTCTATCGCTCCCGGGGGCACGTCAGGCTCACCATCTGGGCCACCTTCTTGGTGGTATTCAAAA
TAATCGGCTTCCCCTACAGGGTGGAAAAATGGCCTTCTACCTGGAGGGGGCCTGCGCGGTG
